Addgene plasmid #62954: pC-(loxP2-attB2-SA(0)-T2A-Gal4-Hsp70)
Purpose: Singlet donor (phase 0) for in vivo RMCE with MiMIC inserts to make Gal4 driver.
Depositing lab: Benjamin White. Depositing organization: National Institute of Mental Health (NIMH). Publication: Plug-and-play genetic access to drosophila cell types using exchangeable exon cassettes. Diao F, Ironfield H, Luan H, Diao F, Shropshire WC, Ewer J, Marr E, Potter CJ, Landgraf M, White BH. Cell Rep. 2015 Mar 3;10(8):1410-21. doi: 10.1016/j.celrep.2015.01.059. Epub 2015 Feb 26. PubMed 25732830.
Backbone
  Vector backbone: pC-(loxP2-attB2-SA(0))
  Backbone manufacturer: Benjamin White
  Backbone size w/o insert (bp): 8608
  Total vector size (bp): 11805
Growth in bacteria
  Bacterial resistance: Ampicillin, 100 μg/mL
  Growth temperature: 37°C
  Growth strain: DH5alpha
  Copy number: High Copy
Gene/Insert
  Gene/Insert name: T2A-Gal4-Hsp70
  Insert size (bp): 3191
Terms and licenses: Academic/Nonprofit Terms; Industry Terms: Not Available to Industry
Depositor comments: Reference: Venken KJT, et al, 2011, MiMIC: a highly versatile transposon insertion resource for engineering Drosophila melanogaster genes. Nature Method: 8:737-744.
How to cite: pC-(loxP2-attB2-SA(0)-T2A-Gal4-Hsp70) was a gift from Benjamin White (Addgene plasmid # 62954 ; http://n2t.net/addgene:62954 ; RRID:Addgene_62954)
