[The description below was written by a language model from this plasmid's Addgene catalogue record and pLannotate feature annotations shown in this document.]
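Description:
pC-(loxP2-attB2-SA(0)-T2A-Gal4-Hsp70) is a Drosophila P-element transformation plasmid of about 11.8 kb that serves as a "singlet" donor for in vivo recombinase-mediated cassette exchange (RMCE) with MiMIC transposon insertions, with the aim of converting such insertions into Gal4 driver lines. In bacteria it is maintained through a high-copy ColE1/pUC-type origin and selected with ampicillin via the β-lactamase gene. The fly-specific portion is bounded by P element 5' and 3' ends, which allow transposase-mediated germline integration of the donor, and it carries a mini-white eye-colour marker for identifying transformants.

The exchangeable payload sits between two inverted φC31 attB sites, which are in turn flanked by two loxP sites in the same orientation. According to the construct name and insert description, the cassette consists of a splice acceptor in reading phase 0, a T2A peptide sequence, the yeast GAL4 coding sequence and an Hsp70 element that presumably provides transcription termination; only GAL4, the attB sites and the loxP sites are picked up by the automated annotation, so the splice acceptor, T2A and Hsp70 segments are inferred from the name rather than the feature table. The apparent design is that Cre excises the cassette from its genomic landing site as a circle. φC31 integrase then swaps it into the attP-flanked MiMIC element. When the MiMIC lies in a coding intron of matching phase and the cassette lands in the correct orientation, the host gene's transcript splices into the cassette. T2A ribosomal skipping then releases Gal4 as a separate protein, so Gal4 is expressed in the pattern of the native gene and can drive UAS transgenes.
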