Features (pLannotate 1.2.2; 18 found; start..end, strand, type, name):
      1..229     -  CDS            mini-white (fragment): Drosophila white gene eye color pigment; white; This is a modified version of the white gene lacking part of the first intron.
    235..823     -  rep_origin     ori: high-copy-number ColE1/pMB1/pBR322/pUC origin of replication
    994..1854    -  CDS            AmpR: β-lactamase; bla; confers resistance to ampicillin, carbenicillin, and related antibiotics
   1855..1959    -  promoter       AmpR promoter: bla
   2054..2089    +  CDS            rop (fragment): Rop protein, which maintains plasmids at low copy number; rop
   2191..2260    +  misc_feature   bom (fragment): basis of mobility region from pBR322
   2259..2761    -  gene           mini-white (fragment): white; This modified version of the white gene lacks part of the first intron.
   2761..2993    -  misc_feature   P element 3' end: P element 3' end
   3017..3035    +  promoter       T3 promoter: promoter for bacteriophage T3 RNA polymerase
   3048..3068    -  misc_feature   MCS (fragment): pBluescript multiple cloning site
   3069..3102    -  protein_bind   loxP: Cre-mediated recombination occurs in the 8-bp core sequence (GCATACAT). Cre recombinase
   3218..3287    +  protein_bind   attB: attB site for the φC31 integrase (Groth et al., 2000) phage φC31 integrase
   3508..6150    +  CDS            GAL4: GAL4_YEAST - Experimental evidence at protein level: Swiss-Prot protein existence level 1. This protein is a positive regulator for the gene expression of the galactose-induced genes such as GAL1, GAL2, GAL7, GAL10, and MEL1 which code for the enzymes used to convert galactose to glucose. It recognizes a 17 base pair sequence in (5'-CGGRNNRCYNYNCNCCG-3') the upstream activating sequence (UAS-G) of these genes. From Saccharomyces cerevisiae (strain ATCC 204508 / S288c) (Baker's yeast).
   6392..6412    +  misc_feature   MCS (fragment): pBluescript multiple cloning site
   6832..6901    -  protein_bind   attB: attB site for the φC31 integrase (Groth et al., 2000) phage φC31 integrase
   7017..7050    -  protein_bind   loxP: Cre-mediated recombination occurs in the 8-bp core sequence (GCATACAT). Cre recombinase
   7552..10434   +  CDS            mini-white: Drosophila white gene eye color pigment; white; This is a modified version of the white gene lacking part of the first intron.
  11212..11797   -  misc_feature   P element 5' end: No description available
>Addgene plasmid #62954 | pC-(loxP2-attB2-SA(0)-T2A-Gal4-Hsp70) | depositor full sequence | sequence record 104094 | pC-(loxP2-attB2-SA(0)-T2A-Gal4-Hsp70) sequence 11797 bps
GGCCAGACCCACGTAGTCCAGCGGCAGATCGGCGGCGGAGAAGTTAAGCGTCTCCAGGATGACCTTGCCC
GAACTGGGGCACGTGGTGTTCGACGATGTGCAGCTAATTTCGCCCGGCTCCACGTCCGCCCATTGGTTAA
TCAGCAGACCCTCGTTGGCGTAACGGAACCATGAGAGGTACGACAACCATTTGAGGTATACTGGCACCGA
GCCCGAGTTCAAGAAGAAGGCGTTTTTCCATAGGCTCCGCCCCCCTGACGAGCATCACAAAAATCGACGC
TCAAGTCAGAGGTGGCGAAACCCGACAGGACTATAAAGATACCAGGCGTTTCCCCCTGGAAGCTCCCTCG
TGCGCTCTCCTGTTCCGACCCTGCCGCTTACCGGATACCTGTCCGCCTTTCTCCCTTCGGGAAGCGTGGC
GCTTTCTCAATGCTCACGCTGTAGGTATCTCAGTTCGGTGTAGGTCGTTCGCTCCAAGCTGGGCTGTGTG
CACGAACCCCCCGTTCAGCCCGACCGCTGCGCCTTATCCGGTAACTATCGTCTTGAGTCCAACCCGGTAA
GACACGACTTATCGCCACTGGCAGCAGCCACTGGTAACAGGATTAGCAGAGCGAGGTATGTAGGCGGTGC
TACAGAGTTCTTGAAGTGGTGGCCTAACTACGGCTACACTAGAAGGACAGTATTTGGTATCTGCGCTCTG
CTGAAGCCAGTTACCTTCGGAAAAAGAGTTGGTAGCTCTTGATCCGGCAAACAAACCACCGCTGGTAGCG
GTGGTTTTTTTGTTTGCAAGCAGCAGATTACGCGCAGAAAAAAAGGATCTCAAGAAGATCCTTTGATCTT
TTCTACGGGGTCTGACGCTCAGTGGAACGAAAACTCACGTTAAGGGATTTTGGTCATGAGATTATCAAAA
AGGATCTTCACCTAGATCCTTTTAAATTAAAAATGAAGTTTTAAATCAATCTAAAGTATATATGAGTAAA
CTTGGTCTGACAGTTACCAATGCTTAATCAGTGAGGCACCTATCTCAGCGATCTGTCTATTTCGTTCATC
CATAGTTGCCTGACTCCCCGTCGTGTAGATAACTACGATACGGGAGGGCTTACCATCTGGCCCCAGTGCT
GCAATGATACCGCGAGACCCACGCTCACCGGCTCCAGATTTATCAGCAATAAACCAGCCAGCCGGAAGGG
CCGAGCGCAGAAGTGGTCCTGCAACTTTATCCGCCTCCATCCAGTCTATTAATTGTTGCCGGGAAGCTAG
AGTAAGTAGTTCGCCAGTTAATAGTTTGCGCAACGTTGTTGCCATTGCTACAGGCATCGTGGTGTCACGC
TCGTCGTTTGGTATGGCTTCATTCAGCTCCGGTTCCCAACGATCAAGGCGAGTTACATGATCCCCCATGT
TGTGCAAAAAAGCGGTTAGCTCCTTCGGTCCTCCGATCGTTGTCAGAAGTAAGTTGGCCGCAGTGTTATC
ACTCATGGTTATGGCAGCACTGCATAATTCTCTTACTGTCATGCCATCCGTAAGATGCTTTTCTGTGACT
GGTGAGTACTCAACCAAGTCATTCTGAGAATAGTGTATGCGGCGACCGAGTTGCTCTTGCCCGGCGTCAA
CACGGGATAATACCGCGCCACATAGCAGAACTTTAAAAGTGCTCATCATTGGAAAACGTTCTTCGGGGCG
AAAACTCTCAAGGATCTTACCGCTGTTGAGATCCAGTTCGATGTAACCCACTCGTGCACCCAACTGATCT
TCAGCATCTTTTACTTTCACCAGCGTTTCTGGGTGAGCAAAAACAGGAAGGCAAAATGCCGCAAAAAAGG
GAATAAGGGCGACACGGAAATGTTGAATACTCATACTCTTCCTTTTTCAATATTATTGAAGCATTTATCA
GGGTTATTGTCTCATGAGCGGATACATATTTGAATGTATTTAGAAAAATAAACAAATAGGGGTTCCGCGC
ACATTTCCCCGAAAAGTGCCACCTGACGTCTAAGAAACCATTATTATCATGACATTAACCTATAAAAATA
GGCGTATCACGAGGCCCTTTCGTCTCGCGCGTTTCGGTGATGACGGTGAAAACCTCTGACACATGCAGCT
CCCGGAGACGGTCACAGCTTGTCTGTAAGCGGATGCCGGGAGCAGACAAGCCCGTCAGGGCGCGTCAGCG
GGTGTTGGCGGGTGTCGGGGCTGGCTTAACTATGCGGCATCAGAGCAGATTGTACTGAGAGTGCACCATA
TGCGGTGTGAAATACCGCACCGAATCGCGCGGAACTAACGACAGTCGCTCCAAGGTCGTCGAACAAAAGG
TGAATGTGTTGCGGAGAGCGGGTGGGAGACAGCGAAAGAGCAACTACGAAACGTGGTGTGGTGGAGGTGA
ATTATGAAGAGGGCGCGCGATTTGAAAAGTATGTATATAAAAAATATATCCCGGTGTTTTATGTAGCGAT
AAACGAGTTTTTGATGTAAGGTATGCAGGTGTGTAAGTCTTTTGGTTAGAAGACAAATCCAAAGTCTACT
TGTGGGGATGTTCGAAGGGGAAATACTTGTATTCTATAGGTCATATCTTGTTTTTATTGGCACAAATATA
ATTACATTAGCTTTTTGAGGGGGCAATAAACAGTAAACACGATGGTAATAATGGTAAAAAAAAAAACAAG
CAGTTATTTCGGATATATGTCGGCTACTCCTTGCGTCGGGCCCGAAGTCTTAGAGCCAGATATGCGAGCA
CCCGGAAGCTCACGATGAGAATGGCCAGACCATGATGAAATAACATAAGGTGGTCCCGTCGGCAAGAGAC
ATCCACTTAACGTATGCTTGCAATAAGTGCGAGTGAAAGGAATAGTATTCTGAGTGTCGTATTGAGTCTG
AGTGAGACAGCGATATGATTGTTGATTAACCCTTAGCATGTCCGTGGGGTTTGAATTAACTCATAATATT
AATTAGACGAAATTATTTTTAAAGTTTTATTTTTAATAATTTGCGAGTACGCAAAGCTTGGCTGCATCCA
ACGCGCAATTAACCCTCACTAAAGGGAACAAAAGCTGGGTACCGGGCCCCCCCTCGAGATAACTTCGTAT
AATGTATGCTATACGAAGTTATCAATTGGCTTATTGGGATTTCAATTTAAGATGCTGCTAAATAAAGTTA
GTCACTTACGGACTGGGGAGGCACCCCGTCATCACTCGCCAGAAATGCAATTGATGTAGGTCACGGTCTC
GAAGCCGCGGTGCGGGTGCCAGGGCGTGCCCTTGGGCTCCCCGGGCGCGTACTCCACCTCACCCATCTGG
TCCATCATGATGGTCGACTCTAGAAGTCGATCCAACATGGCGACTTGTCCCATCCCCGGCATGTTTAAAT
ATACTAATTATTCTTGAACTAATTTTAATCAACCGATTTATCTCTCTTCCGCAGGTGGGAGGTTCCGGTG
GAAGCGGAGGTAGCGGCGGATCCGAGGGCCGCGGCAGCCTGCTGACCTGCGGCGATGTGGAGGAGAACCC
CGGGCCCATGAAGCTGCTGAGCAGCATCGAGCAGGCCTGCGATATCTGCCGCCTGAAGAAGCTGAAGTGC
AGCAAGGAGAAGCCCAAGTGCGCCAAGTGCCTGAAGAACAACTGGGAGTGCCGCTACAGCCCCAAGACCA
AGCGCAGCCCCCTGACCCGCGCCCACCTGACCGAGGTGGAGAGCCGCCTGGAGCGCCTGGAGCAGCTGTT
CCTGCTGATCTTCCCCCGCGAGGATCTGGATATGATCCTGAAGATGGATAGCCTGCAGGATATCAAGGCC
CTGCTGACCGGCCTGTTCGTGCAGGATAACGTGAACAAGGATGCCGTGACCGATCGCCTGGCCAGCGTGG
AGACCGATATGCCCCTGACCCTGCGCCAGCACCGCATCAGCGCCACCAGCAGCAGCGAGGAGAGCAGCAA
CAAGGGCCAGCGCCAGCTGACCGTGAGCATCGATAGCGCCGCCCACCACGATAACAGCACCATCCCCCTG
GATTTCATGCCCCGCGATGCCCTGCACGGCTTCGATTGGAGCGAGGAGGATGATATGAGCGATGGCCTGC
CCTTCCTGAAGACCGATCCCAACAACAACGGCTTCTTCGGCGATGGCAGCCTGCTGTGCATCCTGCGCAG
CATCGGCTTCAAGCCCGAGAACTACACCAACAGCAACGTGAACCGCCTGCCCACCATGATCACCGATCGC
TACACCCTGGCCAGCCGCAGCACCACCAGCCGCCTGCTGCAGAGCTACCTGAACAACTTCCACCCCTACT
GCCCCATCGTGCACAGCCCCACCCTGATGATGCTGTACAACAACCAGATCGAGATCGCCAGCAAGGATCA
GTGGCAGATCCTGTTCAACTGCATCCTGGCCATCGGCGCCTGGTGCATCGAGGGCGAGAGCACCGATATC
GATGTGTTCTACTACCAGAACGCCAAGAGCCACCTGACCAGCAAGGTGTTCGAGAGCGGCAGCATCATCC
TGGTGACCGCCCTGCACCTGCTGAGCCGCTACACCCAGTGGCGCCAGAAGACCAACACCAGCTACAACTT
CCACAGCTTCAGCATCCGCATGGCCATCAGCCTGGGCCTGAACCGCGATCTGCCCAGCAGCTTCAGCGAT
AGCAGCATCCTGGAGCAGCGCCGCCGCATCTGGTGGAGCGTGTACAGCTGGGAGATCCAGCTGAGCCTGC
TGTACGGCCGCAGCATCCAGCTGAGCCAGAACACCATCAGCTTCCCCAGCAGCGTGGATGATGTGCAGCG
CACCACCACCGGCCCCACCATCTACCACGGCATCATCGAGACCGCCCGCCTGCTGCAGGTGTTCACCAAG
ATCTACGAGCTGGATAAGACCGTGACCGCCGAGAAGAGCCCCATCTGCGCCAAGAAGTGCCTGATGATCT
GCAACGAGATCGAGGAGGTGAGCCGCCAGGCCCCCAAGTTCCTGCAGATGGATATCAGCACCACCGCCCT
GACCAACCTGCTGAAGGAGCACCCCTGGCTGAGCTTCACCCGCTTCGAGCTGAAGTGGAAGCAGCTGAGC
CTGATCATCTACGTGCTGCGCGATTTCTTCACCAACTTCACCCAGAAGAAGAGCCAGCTGGAGCAGGATC
AGAACGATCACCAGAGCTACGAGGTGAAGCGCTGCAGCATCATGCTGAGCGATGCCGCCCAGCGCACCGT
GATGAGCGTGAGCAGCTACATGGATAACCACAACGTGACCCCCTACTTCGCCTGGAACTGCAGCTACTAC
CTGTTCAACGCCGTGCTGGTGCCCATCAAGACCCTGCTGAGCAACAGCAAGAGCAACGCCGAGAACAACG
AGACCGCCCAGCTGCTGCAGCAGATCAACACCGTGCTGATGCTGCTGAAGAAGCTGGCCACCTTCAAGAT
CCAGACCTGCGAGAAGTACATCCAGGTGCTGGAGGAGGTGTGCGCCCCCTTCCTGCTGAGCCAGTGCGCC
ATCCCCCTGCCCCACATCAGCTACAACAACAGCAACGGCAGCGCCATCAAGAACATCGTGGGCAGCGCCA
CCATCGCCCAGTACCCCACCCTGCCCGAGGAGAACGTGAACAACATCAGCGTGAAGTACGTGAGCCCCGG
CAGCGTGGGACCCAGCCCCGTGCCCCTGAAGAGCGGCGCCAGCTTCAGCGATCTGGTGAAGCTGCTGAGC
AACCGCCCCCCCAGCCGCAACAGCCCCGTGACCATCCCCCGCAGCACCCCCAGCCACCGCAGCGTGACCC
CCTTCCTGGGCCAGCAGCAGCAGCTGCAGAGCCTGGTGCCCCTGACCCCCAGCGCCCTGTTCGGCGGCGC
CAACTTCAACCAGAGCGGCAACATCGCCGATAGCAGCCTGAGCTTCACCTTCACCAACAGCAGCAACGGC
CCCAACCTGATCACCACCCAGACCAACAGCCAGGCCCTGAGCCAGCCCATCGCCAGCAGCAACGTGCACG
ATAACTTCATGAACAACGAGATCACCGCCAGCAAGATCGATGATGGCAACAACAGCAAGCCCCTGAGCCC
CGGCTGGACCGATCAGACCGCCTACAACGCCTTCGGCATCACCACCGGCATGTTCAACACCACCACCATG
GATGATGTGTACAACTACCTGTTCGATGATGAGGATACCCCCCCCAACCCCAAGAAGGAGTAAAATGAAT
CGTAGATACTGAAAAACCCCGCAAGTTCACTTCAACTGTGCATCGTGCACCATCTCAATTTCTTTCATTT
ATACATCGTTTTGCCTTCTTTTATGTAACTATACTCCTCTAAGTTTCAATCTTGGCCATGTAACCTCTGA
TCTATAGAATTTTTTAAATGACTAGAATTAATGCCCATCTTTTTTTTGGACCTAAATTCTTCATGAAAAT
ATATTACGAGGGCTTATTCAGAAGCTTATCGATACCGTCGACTAAAGCCAAATAGAAATTATTCAGTTCT
GGCTTAAGTTTTTAAAAGTGATATTATTTATTTGGTTGTAACCAACCAAAAGAATGTAAATAACTAATAC
ATAATTATGTTAGTTTTAAGTTAGCAACAAATTGATTTTAGCTATATTAGCTACTTGGTTAATAAATAGA
ATATATTTATTTAAAGATAATTCGTTTTTATTGTCAGGGAGTGAGTTTGCTTAAAAACTCGTTTGGATCC
GGAGGTAGCGGTGGAAGCGGAGGTTCCGGCGAGGTAAGTTATTGAACAATGGCATCAAATGCCTTCATCA
TCACTACCCTTTAGCCCTTAAGACCCCACAATGACCTTACCCACTCAGAGAAAAAAGTAAATATGAAAGC
CCATTTGAACTTCTAAGCTTGTCGACCATCATGATGGACCAGATGGGTGAGGTGGAGTACGCGCCCGGGG
AGCCCAAGGGCACGCCCTGGCACCCGCACCGCGGCTTCGAGACCGTGACCTACATCATACAATAAATATT
CACACCCCTAAAAAACGAAGCTGCATTTGCAAATTGCATACAATTATGCCAGAGTAAAAATTATAATTGT
TATTATTTAAATTTGAATAACTTCGTATAATGTATGCTATACGAAGTTATAGATCCACTAGAAGGCCTAA
TTCTAGTATGTATGTAAGTTAATAAAACCCATTTTTGCGGAAAGTAGATAAAAAAAACATTTTTTTTTTT
TACTGCACTGGATATCATTGAACTTATCTGATCAGTTTTAAATTTACTTCGATCCAAGGGTATTTGATGT
ACCAGGTTCTTTCGATTACCTCTCACTCAAAATGACATTCCACTCAAAGTCAGCGCTGTTTGCCTCCTTC
TCTGTCCACAGAAATATCGCCGTCTCTTTCGCCGCTGCGTCCGCTATCTCTTTCGCCACCGTTTGTAGCG
TTACCTAGCGTCAATGTCCGCCTTCAGTTGCACTTTGTCAGCGGTTTCGTGACGAAGCTCCAAGCGGTTT
ACGCCATCAATTAAACACAAAGTGCTGTGCCAAAACTCCTCTCGCTTCTTATTTTTGTTTGTTTTTTGAG
TGATTGGGGTGGTGATTGGTTTTGGGTGGGTAAGCAGGGGAAAGTGTGAAAAATCCCGGCAATGGGCCAA
GAGGATCAGGAGCTATTAATTCGCGGAGGCAGCAAACACCCATCTGCCGAGCATCTGAACAATGTGAGTA
GTACATGTGCATACATCTTAAGTTCACTTGATCTATAGGAACTGCGATTGCAACATCAAATTGTCTGCGG
CGTGAGAACTGCGACCCACAAAAATCCCAAACCGCAATCGCACAAACAAATAGTGACACGAAACAGATTA
TTCTGGTAGCTGTGCTCGCTATATAAGACAATTTTTAAGATCATATCATGATCAAGACATCTAAAGGCAT
TCATTTTCGACTACATTCTTTTTTACAAAAAATATAACAACCAGATATTTTAAGCTGATCCTAGATGCAC
AAAAAATAAATAAAAGTATAAACCTACTTCGTAGGATACTTCGTTTTGTTCGGGGTTAGATGAGCATAAC
GCTTGTAGTTGATATTTGAGATCCCCTATCATTGCAGGGTGACAGCGGAGCGGCTTCGCAGAGCTGCATT
AACCAGGGCTTCGGGCAGGCCAAAAACTACGGCACGCTCCTGCCACCCAGTCCGCCGGAGGACTCCGGTT
CAGGGAGCGGCCAACTAGCCGAGAACCTCACCTATGCCTGGCACAATATGGACATCTTTGGGGCGGTCAA
TCAGCCGGGCTCCGGATGGCGGCAGCTGGTCAACCGGACACGCGGACTATTCTGCAACGAGCGACACATA
CCGGCGCCCAGGAAACATTTGCTCAAGAACGGTGAGTTTCTATTCGCAGTCGGCTGATCTGTGTGAAATC
TTAATAAAGGGTCCAATTACCAATTTGAAACTCAGTTTGCGGCGTGGCCTATCCGGGCGAACTTTTGGCC
GTGATGGGCAGTTCCGGTGCCGGAAAGACGACCCTGCTGAATGCCCTTGCCTTTCGATCGCCGCAGGGCA
TCCAAGTATCGCCATCCGGGATGCGACTGCTCAATGGCCAACCTGTGGACGCCAAGGAGATGCAGGCCAG
GTGCGCCTATGTCCAGCAGGATGACCTCTTTATCGGCTCCCTAACGGCCAGGGAACACCTGATTTTCCAG
GCCATGGTGCGGATGCCACGACATCTGACCTATCGGCAGCGAGTGGCCCGCGTGGATCAGGTGATCCAGG
AGCTTTCGCTCAGCAAATGTCAGCACACGATCATCGGTGTGCCCGGCAGGGTGAAAGGTCTGTCCGGCGG
AGAAAGGAAGCGTCTGGCATTCGCCTCCGAGGCACTAACCGATCCGCCGCTTCTGATCTGCGATGAGCCC
ACCTCCGGACTGGACTCATTTACCGCCCACAGCGTCGTCCAGGTGCTGAAGAAGCTGTCGCAGAAGGGCA
AGACCGTCATCCTGACCATTCATCAGCCGTCTTCCGAGCTGTTTGAGCTCTTTGACAAGATCCTTCTGAT
GGCCGAGGGCAGGGTAGCTTTCTTGGGCACTCCCAGCGAAGCCGTCGACTTCTTTTCCTAGTGAGTTCGA
TGTGTTTATTAAGGGTATCTAGCATTACATTACATCTCAACTCCTATCCAGCGTGGGTGCCCAGTGTCCT
ACCAACTACAATCCGGCGGACTTTTACGTACAGGTGTTGGCCGTTGTGCCCGGACGGGAGATCGAGTCCC
GTGATCGGATCGCCAAGATATGCGACAATTTTGCTATTAGCAAAGTAGCCCGGGATATGGAGCAGTTGTT
GGCCACCAAAAATTTGGAGAAGCCACTGGAGCAGCCGGAGAATGGGTACACCTACAAGGCCACCTGGTTC
ATGCAGTTCCGGGCGGTCCTGTGGCGATCCTGGCTGTCGGTGCTCAAGGAACCACTCCTCGTAAAAGTGC
GACTTATTCAGACAACGGTGAGTGGTTCCAGTGGAAACAAATGATATAACGCTTACAATTCTTGGAAACA
AATTCGCTAGATTTTAGTTAGAATTGCCTGATTCCACACCCTTCTTAGTTTTTTTCAATGAGATGTATAG
TTTATAGTTTTGCAGAAAATAAATAAATTTCATTTAACTCGCGAACATGTTGAAGATATGAATATTAATG
AGATGCGAGTAACATTTTAATTTGCAGATGGTTGCCATCTTGATTGGCCTCATCTTTTTGGGCCAACAAC
TCACGCAAGTGGGCGTGATGAATATCAACGGAGCCATCTTCCTCTTCCTGACCAACATGACCTTTCAAAA
CGTCTTTGCCACGATAAATGTAAGTCTTGTTTAGAATACATTTGCATATTAATAATTTACTAACTTTCTA
ATGAATCGATTCGATTTAGGTGTTCACCTCAGAGCTGCCAGTTTTTATGAGGGAGGCCCGAAGTCGACTT
TATCGCTGTGACACATACTTTCTGGGCAAAACGATTGCCGAATTACCGCTTTTTCTCACAGTGCCACTGG
TCTTCACGGCGATTGCCTATCCGATGATCGGACTGCGGGCCGGAGTGCTGCACTTCTTCAACTGCCTGGC
GCTGGTCACTCTGGTGGCCAATGTGTCAACGTCCTTCGGATATCTAATATCCTGCGCCAGCTCCTCGACC
TCGATGGCGCTGTCTGTGGGTCCGCCGGTTATCATACCATTCCTGCTCTTTGGCGGCTTCTTCTTGAACT
CGGGCTCGGTGCCAGTATACCTCAAATGGTTGTCGTACCTCTCATGGTTCCGTTACGCCAACGAGGGTCT
GCTGATTAACCAATGGGCGGACGTGGAGCCGGGCGAAATTAGCTGCACATCGTCGAACACCACGTGCCCC
AGTTCGGGCAAGGTCATCCTGGAGACGCTTAACTTCTCCGCCGCCGATCTGCCGCTGGACTACGTGGGTC
TGGCCATTCTCATCGTGAGCTTCCGGGTGCTCGCATATCTGGCTCTAAGACTTCGGGCCCGACGCAAGGA
GTAGCCGACATATATCCGAAATAACTGCTTGTTTTTTTTTTTACCATTATTACCATCGTGTTTACTGTTT
ATTGCCCCCTCAAAAAGCTAATGTAATTATATTTGTGCCAATAAAAACAAGATATGACCTATAGAATACA
AGTATTTCCCCTTCGAACATCCCCACAAGTAGACTTTGGATTTGTCTTCTAACCAAAAGACTTACACACC
TGCATACCTTACATCAAAAACTCGTTTATCGCTACATAAAACACCGGGATATATTTTTTATATACATACT
TTTCAAATCGCGCGCCCTCTTCATAATTCACCTCCACCACACCACGTTTCGTAGTTGCTCTTTCGCTGTC
TCCCACCCGCTCTCCGCAACACATTCACCTTTTGTTCGACGACCTTGGAGCGACTGTCGTTAGTTCCGCG
CGATTCGGTTCGCTCAAATGGTTCCGAGTGGTTCATTTCGTCTCAATAGAAATTAGTAATAAATATTTGT
ATGTACAATTTATTTGCTCCAATATATTTGTATATATTTCCCTCACAGCTATATTTATTCTAATTTAATA
TTATGACTTTTTAAGGTAATTTTTTGTGACCTGTTCGGAGTGATTAGCGTTACAATTTGAACTGAAAGTG
ACATCCAGTGTTTGTTCCTTGTGTAGATGCATCTCAAAAAAATGGTGGGCATAATAGTGTTGTTTATATA
TATCAAAAATAACAACTATAATAATAAGAATACATTTAATTTAGAAAATGCTTGGATTTCACTGGAACTA
GAATTAATTCGGCTGCTGCTCTAAACGACGCATTTCGTACTCCAAAGTACGAATTTTTTCCCTCAAGCTC
TTATTTTCATTAAACAATGAACAGGACCTAACGCACAGTCACGTTATTGTTTACATAAATGATTTTTTTT
ACTATTCAAACTTACTCTGTTTGTGTACTCCCACTGGTATAGCCTTCTTTTATCTTTTCTGGTTCAGGCT
CTATCACTTTACTAGGTACGGCATCTGCGTTGAGTCGCCTCCTTTTAAATGTCTGACCTTTTGCAGGTGC
AGCCTTCCACTGCGAATCATTAAAGTGGGTATCACAAATTTGGGAGTTTTCACCAAGGCTGCACCCAAGG
CTCTGCTCCCACAATTTTCTCTTAATAGCACACTTCGGCACGTGAATTAATTTTACTCCAGTCACAGCTT
TGCAGCAAAATTTGCAATATTTCATTTTTTTTTATTCCACGTAAGGGTTAATGTTTTCAAAAAAAAATTC
GTCCGCACACAACCTTTCCTCTCAACAAGCAAACGTGCACTGAATTTAAGTGTATACTTCGGTAAGCTTC
GGCTATCGACGGGACCACCTTATGTTATTTCATCATG
