>Addgene plasmid #62954 | pC-(loxP2-attB2-SA(0)-T2A-Gal4-Hsp70) | addgene partial sequence | sequence record 133219 | miniwhite-R 5'-AAGAGATAGCGGACGCAGCG-3'
GAAGGAGGCAAACAGCGCTGACTTTGAGTGGAATGTCATTTTGAGTGAGAGGTAATCGAAAGAACCTGGT
ACATCAAATACCCTTGGATCGAAGTAAATTTAAAACTGATCAGATAAGTTCAATGATATCCAGTGCAGTA
AAAAAAAAAAATGTTTTTTTTATCTACTTTCCGCAAAAATGGGTTTTATTAACTTACATACATACTAGAA
TTAGGCCTTCTAGTGGATCTATAACTTCGTATAGCATACATTATACGAAGTTATTCAAATTTAAATAATA
ACAATTATAATTTTTACTCTGGCATAATTGTATGCAATTTGCAAATGCAGCTTCGTTTTTTAGGGGTGTG
AATATTTATTGTATGATGTAGGTCACGGTCTCGAAGCCGCGGTGCGGGTGCCAGGGCGTGCCCTTGGGCT
CCCCGGGCGCGTACTCCACCTCACCCATCTGGTCCATCATGATGGTCGACAAGCTTAGAAGTTCAAATGG
GCTTTCATATTTACTTTTTTCTCTGAGTGGGTAAGGTCATTGTGGGGTCTTAAGGGCTAAAGGGTAGTGA
TGATGAAGGCATTTGATGCCATTGTTCAATAACTTACCTCGCCGGAACCTCCGCTTCCACCGCTACCTCC
GGATCCAAACGAGTTTTTAAGCAAACTCACTCCCTGACA
