>Addgene plasmid #62954 | pC-(loxP2-attB2-SA(0)-T2A-Gal4-Hsp70) | addgene partial sequence | sequence record 133220 | T3 5'-GCAATTAACCCTCACTAAAGG-3'
ACTTCGTATAATGTATGCTATACGAAGTTATCAATTGGCTTATTGGGATTTCAATTTAAGATGCTGCTAA
ATAAAGTTAGTCACTTACGGACTGGGGAGGCACCCCGTCATCACTCGCCAGAAATGCAATTGATGTAGGT
CACGGTCTCGAAGCCGCGGTGCGGGTGCCAGGGCGTGCCCTTGGGCTCCCCGGGCGCGTACTCCACCTCA
CCCATCTGGTCCATCATGATGGTCGACTCTAGAAGTCGATCCAACATGGCGACTTGTCCCATCCCCGGCA
TGTTTAAATATACTAATTATTCTTGAACTAATTTTAATCAACCGATTTATCTCTCTTCCGCAGGTGGGAG
GTTCCGGTGGAAGCGGAGGTAGCGGCGGATCCGAGGGCCGCGGCAGCCTGCTGACCTGCGGCGATGTGGA
GGAGAACCCCGGGCCCATGAAGCTGCTGAGCAGCATCGAGCAGGCCTGCGATATCTGCCGCCTGAAGAAG
CTGAAGTGCAGCAAGGAGAAGCCCAAGTGCGCCAAGTGCCTGAAGAACAACTGGGAGTGCCGCTACAGCC
CCAAGACCAAGCGCAGCCCCCTGACCCGCGCCCACCTGACCGAGGTGGAGAGCCGCCTGGAGCGCCTGGA
GCAGCTGTTCCTGCTGATCTTCCCCCGCGAGGATCTGGATATGATCCTGAAGATGGATAGCCTGCAGGAT
ATCAAGGCCCTGCTGACCGGCCTGTTCGTGCAGGATAACGTGAACAAGGATGCCGTGACCGATCGCCTGG
CCAGCGTGGAGACCGATATGCCCCTGACCCTGCGCCAGCACCGCATCAGCG
